Addgene plasmid #120370: pVD_CRISPR
Purpose: Plasmid containing shortened version of V-D CRISPR array for integration assays
Depositing lab: Jennifer Doudna. Depositing organization: University of California, Berkeley. Publication: A Functional Mini-Integrase in a Two-Protein-type V-C CRISPR System. Wright AV, Wang JY, Burstein D, Harrington LB, Paez-Espino D, Kyrpides NC, Iavarone AT, Banfield JF, Doudna JA. Mol Cell. 2019 Feb 21;73(4):727-737.e3. doi: 10.1016/j.molcel.2018.12.015. Epub 2019 Jan 29. PubMed 30709710.
Backbone
  Vector backbone: pUC19
  Backbone size w/o insert (bp): 2517
  Total vector size (bp): 3043
  Vector type: CRISPR
Growth in bacteria
  Bacterial resistance: Ampicillin, 100 μg/mL
  Growth temperature: 37°C
  Growth strain: DH5alpha
  Copy number: High Copy
Gene/Insert
  Gene/Insert name: VD_CRISPR
Terms and licenses: Academic/Nonprofit Terms; Industry Terms: Not Available to Industry
How to cite: pVD_CRISPR was a gift from Jennifer Doudna (Addgene plasmid # 120370 ; http://n2t.net/addgene:120370 ; RRID:Addgene_120370)
