[The description below was written by a language model from this plasmid's Addgene catalogue record and the feature table of its GenBank file.]
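Description:
pVD_CRISPR is a small (about 3.0 kb) bacterial plasmid built on the pUC19 cloning backbone and catalogued as a CRISPR-type vector. It is propagated in standard E. coli cloning strains at high copy number from the ColE1/pMB1-derived pUC origin of replication. Selection is with ampicillin, through the bla beta-lactamase gene driven by its native AmpR promoter. The annotated map also shows the usual pUC19 landmarks: the pUC18/19 multiple cloning site and flanking M13 forward and reverse sequencing primer sites within the lacZ region. Several other generic primer-binding sites were picked up by automated annotation and have no functional role in this design.

The payload is an insert named VD_CRISPR, described as a shortened version of a type V-D CRISPR array. From the backbone and total sizes it accounts for roughly 500 bp. The feature table does not annotate the array itself, so its exact position, the number of repeats and spacers, the presence of any leader sequence and the source organism are not stated in the record. The multiple cloning site is annotated as an intact element, and a stretch of several hundred base pairs with no annotated backbone element lies between the origin and the M13 reverse site. The insert may sit there, but this is inferred rather than recorded.

No expression cassette, Cas gene or reporter is annotated. The plasmid serves as a DNA substrate rather than an expression vector, providing a target CRISPR locus for spacer integration assays. In these assays, acquisition proteins such as Cas1-type integrases are tested for their ability to insert new spacer DNA at the array. The associated publication characterises a mini-integrase from a type V-C system, so this plasmid probably supplied a related type V array substrate in that work.
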