LOCUS       Exported 3043 bp ds-DNA circular SYN 13-MAY-2021
DEFINITION  Plasmid containing shortened version of V-D CRISPR array for
            integration assays.
ACCESSION   .
VERSION     .
KEYWORDS    pVD_CRISPR
SOURCE      synthetic DNA construct
  ORGANISM  synthetic DNA construct
REFERENCE   1 (bases 1 to 3043)
  AUTHORS   Wright AV, Wang JY, Burstein D, Harrington LB, Paez-Espino D,
            Kyrpides NC, Iavarone AT, Banfield JF, Doudna JA
  TITLE     A Functional Mini-Integrase in a Two-Protein-type V-C CRISPR System.
  JOURNAL   Mol Cell. 2019 Feb 21;73(4):727-737.e3. doi:
            10.1016/j.molcel.2018.12.015. Epub 2019 Jan 29.
  PUBMED    30709710
REFERENCE   2 (bases 1 to 3043)
  AUTHORS   .
  TITLE     Direct Submission
  JOURNAL   Exported May 13, 2021 from SnapGene Server 1.1.58
            http://www.snapgene.com
FEATURES             Location/Qualifiers
     source          1..3043
                     /organism="synthetic DNA construct"
                     /mol_type="other DNA"
     primer_bind     15..31
                     /label=M13 rev
                     /note="common sequencing primer, one of multiple similar
                     variants"
     primer_bind     15..31
                     /label=M13 Reverse
                     /note="In lacZ gene. Also called M13-rev"
     misc_feature    44..100
                     /label=MCS
                     /note="pUC18/19 multiple cloning site"
     primer_bind     complement(101..118)
                     /label=M13 Forward
                     /note="In lacZ gene. Also called M13-F20 or M13 (-21)
                     Forward"
     primer_bind     complement(101..117)
                     /label=M13 fwd
                     /note="common sequencing primer, one of multiple similar
                     variants"
     primer_bind     complement(110..132)
                     /label=M13/pUC Forward
                     /note="In lacZ gene"
     primer_bind     complement(326..345)
                     /label=pRS-marker
                     /note="pRS vectors, use to sequence yeast selectable
                     marker"
     primer_bind     445..467
                     /label=pGEX 3'
                     /note="pGEX vectors, reverse primer"
     primer_bind     complement(505..523)
                     /label=pBRforEco
                     /note="pBR322 vectors, upsteam of EcoRI site, forward
                     primer"
     promoter        591..695
                     /gene="bla"
                     /label=AmpR promoter
     CDS             696..1556
                     /codon_start=1
                     /gene="bla"
                     /product="beta-lactamase"
                     /label=AmpR
                     /note="confers resistance to ampicillin, carbenicillin, and
                     related antibiotics"
                     /translation="MSIQHFRVALIPFFAAFCLPVFAHPETLVKVKDAEDQLGARVGYI
                     ELDLNSGKILESFRPEERFPMMSTFKVLLCGAVLSRIDAGQEQLGRRIHYSQNDLVEYS
                     PVTEKHLTDGMTVRELCSAAITMSDNTAANLLLTTIGGPKELTAFLHNMGDHVTRLDRW
                     EPELNEAIPNDERDTTMPVAMATTLRKLLTGELLTLASRQQLIDWMEADKVAGPLLRSA
                     LPAGWFIADKSGAGERGSRGIIAALGPDGKPSRIVVIYTTGSQATMDERNRQIAEIGAS
                     LIKHW"
     primer_bind     complement(914..933)
                     /label=Amp-R
                     /note="Ampicillin resistance gene, reverse primer"
     rep_origin      1727..2315
                     /direction=RIGHT
                     /label=ori
                     /note="high-copy-number ColE1/pMB1/pBR322/pUC origin of
                     replication"
     primer_bind     2216..2235
                     /label=pBR322ori-F
                     /note="pBR322 origin, forward primer"
     primer_bind     2469..2486
                     /label=L4440
                     /note="L4440 vector, forward primer"
ORIGIN
        1 ataacaattt cacacaggaa acagctatga ccatgattac gccaagcttg catgcctgca
       61 ggtcgactct agaggatccc cgggtaccga gctcgaattc actggccgtc gttttacaac
      121 gtcgtgactg ggaaaaccct ggcgttaccc aacttaatcg ccttgcagca catccccctt
      181 tcgccagctg gcgtaatagc gaagaggccc gcaccgatcg cccttcccaa cagttgcgca
      241 gcctgaatgg cgaatggcgc ctgatgcggt attttctcct tacgcatctg tgcggtattt
      301 cacaccgcat atggtgcact ctcagtacaa tctgctctga tgccgcatag ttaagccagc
      361 cccgacaccc gccaacaccc gctgacgcgc cctgacgggc ttgtctgctc ccggcatccg
      421 cttacagaca agctgtgacc gtctccggga gctgcatgtg tcagaggttt tcaccgtcat
      481 caccgaaacg cgcgagacga aagggcctcg tgatacgcct atttttatag gttaatgtca
      541 tgataataat ggtttcttag acgtcaggtg gcacttttcg gggaaatgtg cgcggaaccc
      601 ctatttgttt atttttctaa atacattcaa atatgtatcc gctcatgaga caataaccct
      661 gataaatgct tcaataatat tgaaaaagga agagtatgag tattcaacat ttccgtgtcg
      721 cccttattcc cttttttgcg gcattttgcc ttcctgtttt tgctcaccca gaaacgctgg
      781 tgaaagtaaa agatgctgaa gatcagttgg gtgcacgagt gggttacatc gaactggatc
      841 tcaacagcgg taagatcctt gagagttttc gccccgaaga acgttttcca atgatgagca
      901 cttttaaagt tctgctatgt ggcgcggtat tatcccgtat tgacgccggg caagagcaac
      961 tcggtcgccg catacactat tctcagaatg acttggttga gtactcacca gtcacagaaa
     1021 agcatcttac ggatggcatg acagtaagag aattatgcag tgctgccata accatgagtg
     1081 ataacactgc ggccaactta cttctgacaa cgatcggagg accgaaggag ctaaccgctt
     1141 ttttgcacaa catgggggat catgtaactc gccttgatcg ttgggaaccg gagctgaatg
     1201 aagccatacc aaacgacgag cgtgacacca cgatgcctgt agcaatggca acaacgttgc
     1261 gcaaactatt aactggcgaa ctacttactc tagcttcccg gcaacaatta atagactgga
     1321 tggaggcgga taaagttgca ggaccacttc tgcgctcggc ccttccggct ggctggttta
     1381 ttgctgataa atctggagcc ggtgagcgtg ggtctcgcgg tatcattgca gcactggggc
     1441 cagatggtaa gccctcccgt atcgtagtta tctacacgac ggggagtcag gcaactatgg
     1501 atgaacgaaa tagacagatc gctgagatag gtgcctcact gattaagcat tggtaactgt
     1561 cagaccaagt ttactcatat atactttaga ttgatttaaa acttcatttt taatttaaaa
     1621 ggatctaggt gaagatcctt tttgataatc tcatgaccaa aatcccttaa cgtgagtttt
     1681 cgttccactg agcgtcagac cccgtagaaa agatcaaagg atcttcttga gatccttttt
     1741 ttctgcgcgt aatctgctgc ttgcaaacaa aaaaaccacc gctaccagcg gtggtttgtt
     1801 tgccggatca agagctacca actctttttc cgaaggtaac tggcttcagc agagcgcaga
     1861 taccaaatac tgttcttcta gtgtagccgt agttaggcca ccacttcaag aactctgtag
     1921 caccgcctac atacctcgct ctgctaatcc tgttaccagt ggctgctgcc agtggcgata
     1981 agtcgtgtct taccgggttg gactcaagac gatagttacc ggataaggcg cagcggtcgg
     2041 gctgaacggg gggttcgtgc acacagccca gcttggagcg aacgacctac accgaactga
     2101 gatacctaca gcgtgagcta tgagaaagcg ccacgcttcc cgaagggaga aaggcggaca
     2161 ggtatccggt aagcggcagg gtcggaacag gagagcgcac gagggagctt ccagggggaa
     2221 acgcctggta tctttatagt cctgtcgggt ttcgccacct ctgacttgag cgtcgatttt
     2281 tgtgatgctc gtcagggggg cggagcctat ggaaaaacgc cagcaacgcg gcctttttac
     2341 ggttcctggc cttttgctgg ccttttgctc acatgttctt tcctgcgtta tcccctgatt
     2401 ctgtggataa ccgtattacc gcctttgagt gagctgatac cgctcgccgc agccgaacga
     2461 ccgagcgcag cgagtcagtg agcgaggaag cggaagagcg cccaatacgc aaaccgcggg
     2521 ttataccttc ttgtaactag gggcaggggt aaagatacgc ggaaacagag tggaacaggc
     2581 ggagacactc ccagtcgtgc tagacttgaa aaacagaata tgccggagtg atgagtggga
     2641 aggctagttc tctttctcgc tctcaacgga gctcaggaga atggaaccat catcattttt
     2701 ttgcggggat acaaaaggaa agagtttcgg gcttgaattg acaagcatgc ctttttccct
     2761 ctaatcttcg gggatcaata ccaaactctg ggcctttttc cctctaatct tcggggagat
     2821 aaggctagag aaaaacctgc tttaccccat aatcagaggt tccccggcat attctatttt
     2881 caaagaacaa tggaatagag cggaaaaaac cctccgtttc tatcccgttt ttgatacgtt
     2941 tcccaagaaa tgcatgtcac tgcgaaccta catcattttc taaaataaga caagcattat
     3001 ttttactaag caattaagca taccagacgc tctccatgat tat
//
